Addgene plasmid #211024: pNLF1-N_CTNNB1:1-781
Purpose: Mammalian expression of full-length human CTNNB1. N-terminal NanoLuc luciferase tag.
Depositing lab: Cheryl Arrowsmith. Depositing organization: University of Toronto. Publication: A Target Class Ligandability Evaluation of WD40 Repeat-Containing Proteins. Ackloo S, Li F, Szewczyk M, Seitova A, Loppnau P, Zeng H, Xu J, Ahmad S, Arnautova YA, Baghaie AJ, Beldar S, Bolotokova A, Centrella PA, Chau I, Clark MA, Cuozzo JW, Dehghani-Tafti S, Disch JS, Dong A, Dumas A, Feng JA, Ghiabi P, Gibson E, Gilmer J, Goldman B, Green SR, Guie MA, Guilinger JP, Harms N, Herasymenko O, Houliston S, Hutchinson A, Kearnes S, Keefe AD, Kimani SW, Kramer T, Kutera M, Kwak HA, Lento C, Li Y, Liu J, Loup J, Machado RAC, Mulhern CJ, Perveen S, Righetto GL, Riley P, Shrestha S, Sigel EA, Silva M, Sintchak MD, Slakman BL, Taylor RD, Thompson J, Torng W, Underkoffler C, von Rechenberg M, Walsh RT, Watson I, Wilson DJ, Wolf E, Yadav M, Yazdi AK, Zhang J, Zhang Y, Santhakumar V, Edwards AM, Barsyte-Lovejoy D, Schapira M, Brown PJ, Halabelian L, Arrowsmith CH. J Med Chem. 2025 Jan 23;68(2):1092-1112. doi: 10.1021/acs.jmedchem.4c02010. Epub 2024 Nov 4. PubMed 39495097.
Backbone
  Vector backbone: pNLF1-N
  Backbone manufacturer: Promega
  Vector type: Mammalian Expression
  Selectable markers: Hygromycin
Growth in bacteria
  Bacterial resistance: Ampicillin, 100 μg/mL
  Growth temperature: 37°C
  Growth strain: DH5alpha
  Copy number: High Copy
Gene/Insert
  Gene/Insert name: CTNNB1:M1-L781
  Species: H. sapiens (human)
  Insert size (bp): 2343
  Mutation: wild type
  Entrez Gene: CTNNB1 (a.k.a. CTNNB, EVR7, MRD19, NEDSDV, armadillo)
  Promoter: CMV
  Tag / fusion protein: NanoLuc luciferase (N terminal on insert)
  Cloning method: Ligation Independent Cloning
  Sequencing primers: 5′ gtaaccatcaacggagtgac; 3′ tatcatgtctgctcgaagc
Resource information
  A portion of this plasmid was derived from a plasmid made by: Mammalian Gene Collection (BC058926.1)
Terms and licenses: Academic/Nonprofit Terms; Industry Terms: Not Available to Industry
Depositor comments: 5' Cloning Site: EcoR1 (not destroyed), 3' Cloning Site: EcoRV (not destroyed). N terminal tag: mvftledfvgdwrqtagynldqvleqggvsslfqnlgvsvtpiqrivlsgenglkidihviipyeglsgdqmgqiekifkvvypvddhhfkvilhygtlvidgvtpnmidyfgrpyegiavfdgkkitvtgtlwngnkiiderlinpdgsllfrvtingvtgwrlcerilagssgaiasef.
How to cite: pNLF1-N_CTNNB1:1-781 was a gift from Cheryl Arrowsmith (Addgene plasmid # 211024 ; http://n2t.net/addgene:211024 ; RRID:Addgene_211024)
