[The description below was written by a language model from this plasmid's Addgene catalogue record and pLannotate feature annotations shown in this document.]
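Description:
pNLF1-N_CTNNB1:1-781 is a mammalian expression plasmid of about 8.25 kb, built on the commercial pNLF1-N backbone, which produces full-length wild-type human β-catenin (CTNNB1, residues M1 to L781) fused at its N-terminus to NanoLuc luciferase. The fusion is transcribed from the human cytomegalovirus immediate-early enhancer and promoter. A chimeric β-globin/immunoglobulin intron lies downstream of the promoter, an element generally included to improve mRNA processing and expression. A T7 promoter sits just ahead of the coding region and would allow in vitro transcription. The codon-optimised NanoLuc reading frame is followed, after a short linker, by the 2.3 kb CTNNB1 insert, which was placed between retained EcoRI and EcoRV sites by ligation-independent cloning and derived from a Mammalian Gene Collection clone. An SV40 polyadenylation signal terminates the transcript.

A separate cassette, consisting of the SV40 enhancer/early promoter, the hygromycin phosphotransferase gene (hph) and a synthetic poly(A) signal, permits hygromycin selection of stably transfected mammalian cells. In E. coli the plasmid is maintained through a high-copy ColE1/pUC-type origin and selected with ampicillin via β-lactamase, and a ColE1 cer site helps keep it monomeric. Several short annotated fragments (SET1, T7 terminator, large T antigen, M13 ori, bom, tnpA) appear to be partial matches to backbone sequence rather than functional parts.

NanoLuc is a small, bright luciferase, so N-terminal fusions of this type are commonly used as donors in bioluminescence resonance energy transfer assays or as luminescent readouts of protein abundance. The record itself states only mammalian expression of tagged CTNNB1, deposited in connection with a study on the ligandability of WD40 repeat-containing proteins.
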