Features (pLannotate 1.2.2; 20 found; start..end, strand, type, name):
    140..517     +  enhancer       CMV enhancer: human cytomegalovirus immediate early enhancer
    519..718     +  promoter       CMV promoter: human cytomegalovirus (CMV) immediate early promoter
    857..989     +  intron         chimeric intron: chimera between introns from human β-globin and immunoglobulin heavy chain genes
   1033..1051    +  promoter       T7 promoter: promoter for bacteriophage T7 RNA polymerase
   1065..1577    +  CDS            Nluc: NanoLuc® luciferase human codon-optimized
   1608..3953    +  CDS            CTNNB1 (sequence partly withheld): protein involved both in cell-cell adhesion as part of the cadherin protein complex, and in gene transcription as part of the Wnt signaling pathway; CTNNB1; also known as catenin beta-1; related to Drosophila armadillo
   4000..4025    +  CDS            SET1 (fragment): solubility-enhancement tag derived from T7 phage gene 10B
   4033..4049    +  terminator     T7 terminator (fragment): transcription terminator for bacteriophage T7 RNA polymerase
   4069..4190    -  polyA_signal   SV40 poly(A) signal: SV40 polyadenylation signal
   4213..4281    -  CDS            large T antigen (fragment): large T antigen from SV40 (simian virus 40)
   4286..4318    +  rep_origin     M13 ori (fragment): M13 bacteriophage origin of replication; arrow indicates direction of (+) strand synthesis
   4319..4370    -  misc_feature   bom (fragment): basis of mobility region from pBR322
   4435..4792    +  promoter       SV40 promoter: SV40 enhancer and early promoter
   4823..5845    +  CDS            hph: KHYB_ECOLX - Experimental evidence at protein level: Swiss-Prot protein existence level 1. The aminoglycoside phosphotransferases achieve inactivation of their antibiotic substrates by phosphorylation. Only phosphorylates hygromycin and closely related compounds such as demethyl analogs and destomycin. From Escherichia coli.
   5884..5932    +  polyA_signal   poly(A) signal: synthetic polyadenylation signal
   5953..6045    -  CDS            tnpA (fragment): TN5P_ECOLX - Also known as tnp. Experimental evidence at protein level: Swiss-Prot protein existence level 1. Mediates transposition of transposon Tn5 by a 'cut and paste' mechanism. First, the monomeric transposase binds the 19 bp inverted DNA repeats flanking the transposon. Then, dimerization of the DNA- bound transposase creates a synaptic DNA complex. After nicking of the first DNA strand, excision of the transposon proceeds through a series of intermediates. The transposase then mediates the insertion of the transposon at a new site by strand transfer. The activity of the wild- type tran
   6088..6192    +  promoter       AmpR promoter: bla
   6193..7053    +  CDS            AmpR: β-lactamase; bla; confers resistance to ampicillin, carbenicillin, and related antibiotics
   7211..7799    -  rep_origin     ori: high-copy-number ColE1/pMB1/pBR322/pUC origin of replication
   7915..8198    +  misc_feature   cer region: ColE1-derived recombination site that helps to maintain plasmids as monomers
>Addgene plasmid #211024 | pNLF1-N_CTNNB1:1-781 | addgene full sequence | sequence record 423362 | Addgene NGS Result
TCAATATTGGCCATTAGCCATATTATTCATTGGTTATATAGCATAAATCAATATTGGCTATTGGCCATTG
CATACGTTGTATCTATATCATAATATGTACATTTATATTGGCTCATGTCCAATATGACCGCCATGTTGGC
ATTGATTATTGACTAGTTATTAATAGTAATCAATTACGGGGTCATTAGTTCATAGCCCATATATGGAGTT
CCGCGTTACATAACTTACGGTAAATGGCCCGCCTGGCTGACCGCCCAACGACCCCCGCCCATTGACGTCA
ATAATGACGTATGTTCCCATAGTAACGCCAATAGGGACTTTCCATTGACGTCAATGGGTGGAGTATTTAC
GGTAAACTGCCCACTTGGCAGTACATCAAGTGTATCATATGCCAAGTCCGCCCCCTATTGACGTCAATGA
CGGTAAATGGCCCGCCTGGCATTATGCCCAGTACATGACCTTACGGGACTTTCCTACTTGGCAGTACATC
TACGTATTAGTCATCGCTATTACCATGGTGATGCGGTTTTGGCAGTACACCAATGGGCGTGGATAGCGGT
TTGACTCACGGGGATTTCCAAGTCTCCACCCCATTGACGTCAATGGGAGTTTGTTTTGGCACCAAAATCA
ACGGGACTTTCCAAAATGTCGTAATAACCCCGCCCCGTTGACGCAAATGGGCGGTAGGCGTGTACGGTGG
GAGGTCTATATAAGCAGAGCTGGTTTAGTGAACCGTCAGATCACTAGAAGCTTTATTGCGGTAGTTTATC
ACAGTTAAATTGCTAACGCAGTCAGTGCTTCTGACACAACAGTCTCGAACTTAAGCTGCAGAAGTTGGTC
GTGAGGCACTGGGCAGGTAAGTATCAAGGTTACAAGACAGGTTTAAGGAGACCAATAGAAACTGGGCTTG
TCGAGACAGAGAAGACTCTTGCGTTTCTGATAGGCACCTATTGGTCTTACTGACATCCACTTTGCCTTTC
TCTCCACAGGTGTCCACTCCCAGTTCAATTACAGCTCTTAAGGCTAGAGTATTAATACGACTCACTATAG
GGCTAGCGCTCACCATGGTCTTCACACTCGAAGATTTCGTTGGGGACTGGCGACAGACAGCCGGCTACAA
CCTGGACCAAGTCCTTGAACAGGGAGGTGTGTCCAGTTTGTTTCAGAATCTCGGGGTGTCCGTAACTCCG
ATCCAAAGGATTGTCCTGAGCGGTGAAAATGGGCTGAAGATCGACATCCATGTCATCATCCCGTATGAAG
GTCTGAGCGGCGACCAAATGGGCCAGATCGAAAAAATTTTTAAGGTGGTGTACCCTGTGGATGATCATCA
CTTTAAGGTGATCCTGCACTATGGCACACTGGTAATCGACGGGGTTACGCCGAACATGATCGACTATTTC
GGACGGCCGTATGAAGGCATCGCCGTGTTCGACGGCAAAAAGATCACTGTAACAGGGACCCTGTGGAACG
GCAACAAAATTATCGACGAGCGCCTGATCAACCCCGACGGCTCCCTGCTGTTCCGAGTAACCATCAACGG
AGTGACCGGCTGGCGGCTGTGCGAACGCATTCTGGCGGGCTCGAGCGGCGCGATCGCTTCCGAATTCATG
GCTACTCAAGCTGATTTGATGGAGTTGGACATGGCCATGGAACCAGACAGAAAAGCGGCTGTTAGTCACT
GGCAGCAACAGTCTTACCTGGACTCTGGAATCCATTCTGGTGCCACTACCACAGCTCCTTCTCTGAGTGG
TAAAGGCAATCCTGAGGAAGAGGATGTGGATACCTCCCAAGTCCTGTATGAGTGGGAACAGGGATTTTCT
CAGTCCTTCACTCAAGAACAAGTAGCTGATATTGATGGACAGTATGCAATGACTCGAGCTCAGAGGGTAC
GAGCTGCTATGTTCCCTGAGACATTAGATGAGGGCATGCAGATCCCATCTACACAGTTTGATGCTGCTCA
TCCCACTAATGTCCAGCGTTTGGCTGAACCATCACAGATGCTGAAA
[1614 nt withheld, positions 2007-3620]
AAACGGCTTTCAGTTGAGCTGACCAGCTCTCTCTTCAGAACAGAGCCAATGGCTTGGAATGAGACTGCTG
ATCTTGGACTTGATATTGGTGCCCAGGGAGAACCCCTTGGATATCGCCAGGATGATCCTAGCTATCGTTC
TTTTCACTCTGGTGGATATGGCCAGGATGCCTTGGGTATGGACCCCATGATGGAACATGAGATGGGTGGC
CACCACCCTGGTGCTGACTATCCAGTTGATGGGCTGCCAGATCTGGGGCATGCCCAGGACCTCATGGATG
GGCTGCCTCCAGGTGACAGCAATCAGCTGGCCTGGTTTGATACTGACCTGTAAGATATCTAGATTTGGGC
CCAATTCCTGCAGGATTTTGCGGCCGCTTGCTGAGTTGGCTGCTGCCACCGCTGAGCAATAACTAGCATA
ACCCCTTGGCCGCTTCGAGCAGACATGATAAGATACATTGATGAGTTTGGACAAACCACAACTAGAATGC
AGTGAAAAAAATGCTTTATTTGTGAAATTTGTGATGCTATTGCTTTATTTGTAACCATTATAAGCTGCAA
TAAACAAGTTAACAACAACAATTGCATTCATTTTATGTTTCAGGTTCAGGGGGAGATGTGGGAGGTTTTT
TTAAGCAAGTAAAACCTCTACAAATGTGGTAAAATCGAATTTTAACAAAATATTAACGCTTACAATTTCC
TGATGCGGTATTTTCTCCTTACGCATCTGTGCGGTATTTCACACCGCATACGCGGATCTGCGCAGCACCA
TGGCCTGAAATAACCTCTGAAAGAGGAACTTGGTTAGGTACCTTCTGAGGCGGAAAGAACCAGCTGTGGA
ATGTGTGTCAGTTAGGGTGTGGAAAGTCCCCAGGCTCCCCAGCAGGCAGAAGTATGCAAAGCATGCATCT
CAATTAGTCAGCAACCAGGTGTGGAAAGTCCCCAGGCTCCCCAGCAGGCAGAAGTATGCAAAGCATGCAT
CTCAATTAGTCAGCAACCATAGTCCCGCCCCTAACTCCGCCCATCCCGCCCCTAACTCCGCCCAGTTCCG
CCCATTCTCCGCCCCATGGCTGACTAATTTTTTTTATTTATGCAGAGGCCGAGGCCGCCTCGGCCTCTGA
GCTATTCCAGAAGTAGTGAGGAGGCTTTTTTGGAGGCCTAGGCTTTTGCAAAAAGCTCGATTCTTCTGAC
ACTAGCGCCACCATGAAGAAGCCCGAACTCACCGCTACCAGCGTTGAAAAATTTCTCATCGAGAAGTTCG
ACAGTGTGAGCGACCTGATGCAGTTGTCGGAGGGCGAAGAGAGCCGAGCCTTCAGCTTCGATGTCGGCGG
ACGCGGCTATGTACTGCGGGTGAATAGCTGCGCTGATGGCTTCTACAAAGACCGCTACGTGTACCGCCAC
TTCGCCAGCGCTGCACTACCCATCCCCGAAGTGTTGGACATCGGCGAGTTCAGCGAGAGCCTGACATACT
GCATCAGTAGACGCGCCCAAGGCGTTACTCTCCAAGACCTCCCCGAAACAGAGCTGCCTGCTGTGTTACA
GCCTGTCGCCGAAGCTATGGATGCTATTGCCGCCGCCGACCTCAGTCAAACCAGCGGCTTCGGCCCATTC
GGGCCCCAAGGCATCGGCCAGTACACAACCTGGCGGGATTTCATTTGCGCCATTGCTGATCCCCATGTCT
ACCACTGGCAGACCGTGATGGACGACACCGTGTCCGCCAGCGTAGCTCAAGCCCTGGACGAACTGATGCT
GTGGGCCGAAGACTGTCCCGAGGTGCGCCACCTCGTCCATGCCGACTTCGGCAGCAACAACGTCCTGACC
GACAACGGCCGCATCACCGCCGTAATCGACTGGTCCGAAGCTATGTTCGGGGACAGTCAGTACGAGGTGG
CCAACATCTTCTTCTGGCGGCCCTGGCTGGCTTGCATGGAGCAGCAGACTCGCTACTTCGAGCGCCGGCA
TCCCGAGCTGGCCGGCAGCCCTCGTCTGCGAGCCTACATGCTGCGCATCGGCCTGGATCAGCTCTACCAG
AGCCTCGTGGACGGCAACTTCGACGATGCTGCCTGGGCTCAAGGCCGCTGCGATGCCATCGTCCGCAGCG
GGGCCGGCACCGTCGGTCGCACACAAATCGCTCGCCGGAGCGCAGCCGTATGGACCGACGGCTGCGTCGA
GGTGCTGGCCGACAGCGGCAACCGCCGGCCCAGTACACGACCGCGCGCTAAGGAGGTAGGTCGAGTTTAG
ACTCTAGCCATCACGATGGCCGCAATAAAATATCTTTATTTTCATTACATCTGTGTGTTGGTTTTTTGTG
TGAATCGATAGCGATAAGGATCCTCTTTGCGCTTGCGTTTTCCCTTGTCCAGATAGCCCAGTAGCTGACA
TTCATCCGGGGTCAGCACCGTTTCTGCGGACTGGCTTTCTACGTAATGGTTTCTTAGACGTCAGGTGGCA
CTTTTCGGGGAAATGTGCGCGGAACCCCTATTTGTTTATTTTTCTAAATACATTCAAATATGTATCCGCT
CATGAGACAATAACCCTGATAAATGCTTCAATAATATTGAAAAAGGAAGAGTATGAGTATTCAACATTTC
CGTGTCGCCCTTATTCCCTTTTTTGCGGCATTTTGCCTTCCTGTTTTTGCTCACCCAGAAACGCTGGTGA
AAGTAAAAGATGCTGAAGATCAGTTGGGTGCACGAGTGGGTTACATCGAACTGGATCTCAACAGCGGTAA
GATCCTTGAGAGTTTTCGCCCCGAAGAACGTTTTCCAATGATGAGCACTTTCAAAGTTCTGCTATGTGGC
GCGGTATTATCCCGTATTGACGCCGGGCAAGAGCAACTCGGTCGCCGCATACACTATTCTCAGAATGACT
TGGTTGAGTACTCACCAGTCACAGAAAAGCATCTTACGGATGGCATGACAGTAAGAGAATTATGCAGTGC
TGCCATAACCATGAGTGATAACACTGCGGCCAACTTACTTCTGACAACTATCGGAGGACCGAAGGAGCTA
ACCGCTTTTTTGCACAACATGGGGGATCATGTAACTCGCCTTGATCGTTGGGAACCGGAGCTGAATGAAG
CCATACCAAACGACGAGCGTGACACCACGATGCCTGTAGCAATGGCAACAACGTTGCGCAAACTATTAAC
TGGCGAACTACTTACTCTAGCTTCCCGGCAACAATTAATAGACTGGATGGAGGCGGATAAAGTTGCAGGA
CCACTTCTGCGCTCGGCCCTTCCGGCTGGCTGGTTTATTGCTGATAAATCTGGAGCCGGTGAGCGTGGGT
CTCGCGGTATCATTGCAGCACTGGGGCCAGATGGTAAGCCCTCCCGTATCGTAGTTATCTACACGACGGG
GAGTCAGGCAACTATGGATGAACGAAATAGACAGATCGCTGAGATAGGTGCCTCACTGATTAAGCATTGG
TAATTCGAAATGACCGACCAAGCGACGCCCAACCGGTATCAGCTCACTCAAAGGCGGTAATACGGTTATC
CACAGAATCAGGGGATAACGCAGGAAAGAACATGTGAGCAAAAGGCCAGCAAAAGGCCAGGAACCGTAAA
AAGGCCGCGTTGCTGGCGTTTTTCCATAGGCTCCGCCCCCCTGACGAGCATCACAAAAATCGACGCTCAA
GTCAGAGGTGGCGAAACCCGACAGGACTATAAAGATACCAGGCGTTTCCCCCTGGAAGCTCCCTCGTGCG
CTCTCCTGTTCCGACCCTGCCGCTTACCGGATACCTGTCCGCCTTTCTCCCTTCGGGAAGCGTGGCGCTT
TCTCATAGCTCACGCTGTAGGTATCTCAGTTCGGTGTAGGTCGTTCGCTCCAAGCTGGGCTGTGTGCACG
AACCCCCCGTTCAGCCCGACCGCTGCGCCTTATCCGGTAACTATCGTCTTGAGTCCAACCCGGTAAGACA
CGACTTATCGCCACTGGCAGCAGCCACTGGTAACAGGATTAGCAGAGCGAGGTATGTAGGCGGTGCTACA
GAGTTCTTGAAGTGGTGGCCTAACTACGGCTACACTAGAAGGACAGTATTTGGTATCTGCGCTCTGCTGA
AGCCAGTTACCTTCGGAAAAAGAGTTGGTAGCTCTTGATCCGGCAAACAAACCACCGCTGGTAGCGGTGG
TTTTTTTGTTTGCAAGCAGCAGATTACGCGCAGAAAAAAAGGATTTCAAGAAGATCCTTTGATCTTTTCT
ACGGGGTCTGACGCTCAGTGGAACGAAAACTCACGTTAAGGGATTTTGGTCATGAGATTATCAAAAAGGA
TCTTCACCTAGATCCTTTTATAGTCCGGAAATACAGGAACGCACGCTGGATGGCCCTTCGCTGGGATGGT
GAAACCATGAAAAATGGCAGCTTCAGTGGATTAAGTGGGGGTAATGTGGCCTGTACCCTCTGGTTGCATA
GGTATTCATACGGTTAAAATTTATCAGGCGCGATTGCGGCAGTTTTTCGGGTGGTTTGTTGCCATTTTTA
CCTGTCTGCTGCCGTGATCGCGCTGAACGCGTTTTAGCGGTGCGTACAATTAAGGGATTATGGTAAATCC
ACTTACTGTCTGCCCTCGTAGCCATCGAGATAAACCGCAGTACTCCGGCCACGATGCGTCCGGCGTAGAG
GATCGAGATCT
