>Addgene plasmid #211024 | pNLF1-N_CTNNB1:1-781 | depositor partial sequence | sequence record 411528 | Insert sequence
ATGGCTACTCAAGCTGATTTGATGGAGTTGGACATGGCCATGGAACCAGACAGAAAAGCGGCTGTTAGTC
ACTGGCAGCAACAGTCTTACCTGGACTCTGGAATCCATTCTGGTGCCACTACCACAGCTCCTTCTCTGAG
TGGTAAAGGCAATCCTGAGGAAGAGGATGTGGATACCTCCCAAGTCCTGTATGAGTGGGAACAGGGATTT
TCTCAGTCCTTCACTCAAGAACAAGTAGCTGATATTGATGGACAGTATGCAATGACTCGAGCTCAGAGGG
TACGAGCTGCTATGTTCCCTGAGACATTAGATGAGGGCATGCAGATCCCATCTACACAGTTTGATGCTGC
TCATCCCACTAATGTCCAGCGTTTGGCTGAACCATCACAGATGCTGAAA
[1614 nt withheld, positions 400-2013]
AAACGGCTTTCAGTTGAGCTGACCAGCTCTCTCTTCAGAACAGAGCCAATGGCTTGGAATGAGACTGCTG
ATCTTGGACTTGATATTGGTGCCCAGGGAGAACCCCTTGGATATCGCCAGGATGATCCTAGCTATCGTTC
TTTTCACTCTGGTGGATATGGCCAGGATGCCTTGGGTATGGACCCCATGATGGAACATGAGATGGGTGGC
CACCACCCTGGTGCTGACTATCCAGTTGATGGGCTGCCAGATCTGGGGCATGCCCAGGACCTCATGGATG
GGCTGCCTCCAGGTGACAGCAATCAGCTGGCCTGGTTTGATACTGACCTG
